Addgene plasmid #225242: pcDNA3.1-Cyto-iPASnFR-L-mScarlet3-3xFLAG
Depositing lab: Loren Looger. Publication: Genetically encoded fluorescent sensors for visualizing polyamine levels, uptake, and distribution. Tamura R, Chen J, De Jaeger M, Morris JF, Scott DA, Vangheluwe P, Looger LL. bioRxiv 2024.08.21.609037 10.1101/2024.08.21.609037.
Backbone
  Vector backbone: pcDNA3.1
  Vector type: Mammalian Expression
Growth in bacteria
  Bacterial resistance: Ampicillin, 100 μg/mL
  Growth temperature: 37°C
  Growth strain: DH5alpha
  Copy number: High Copy
Gene/Insert
  Gene/Insert name: iPASnFR-L
  Species: Synthetic
  Tag / fusion protein: mScarlet3 (C terminal on insert); 3xFLAG (C terminal on insert)
  Cloning method: Gibson Cloning
Terms and licenses: Academic/Nonprofit Terms; Industry Terms: Not Available to Industry
Depositor comments: Please visit https://doi.org/10.1101/2024.08.21.609037 for bioRxiv preprint.
How to cite: pcDNA3.1-Cyto-iPASnFR-L-mScarlet3-3xFLAG was a gift from Loren Looger (Addgene plasmid # 225242 ; http://n2t.net/addgene:225242 ; RRID:Addgene_225242)
