[The description below was written by a language model from this plasmid's Addgene catalogue record and pLannotate feature annotations shown in this document.]
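Description:
pcDNA3.1-Cyto-iPASnFR-L-mScarlet3-3xFLAG is a mammalian expression plasmid of about 7.9 kb built on the pcDNA3.1 backbone. It carries a synthetic, genetically encoded fluorescent polyamine sensor, iPASnFR-L, and the "Cyto" in the name indicates a cytosolic version. It is propagated in E. coli as a high-copy plasmid through its ColE1/pUC-type origin and selected with ampicillin via the β-lactamase gene. An f1 origin is also present. For mammalian cells, a separate cassette places a neomycin/kanamycin phosphotransferase gene between the SV40 early promoter and the SV40 polyadenylation signal, which would permit G418 selection of stable transfectants.

The sensor open reading frame is driven by the human CMV immediate-early enhancer and promoter and terminated by the bovine growth hormone polyadenylation signal. A T7 promoter lies just upstream of the insert and could support in vitro transcription. Within the insert, the automated annotation recognises a GFP-derived segment. This fits a design that embeds a green fluorescent protein in a ligand-binding scaffold, but the binding domain itself is not annotated and the record does not identify it.

Downstream, the sensor is fused at its C terminus to the red fluorescent protein mScarlet3, which the software labels as a fragment of a related mScarlet variant, and then to a 3xFLAG epitope. The red partner likely gives a reference signal for normalising expression or for ratiometric readout, though the record does not state this, while the FLAG tag allows immunodetection. The short hits to a PDGFRβ transmembrane domain, an HIV-1 LTR, ble and lacI are small fragments and probably reflect linker or backbone sequence similarity rather than functional elements. The associated publication describes sensors for visualising polyamine levels, uptake and distribution in cells.
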