Features (pLannotate 1.2.2; 23 found; start..end, strand, type, name):
     28..80      -  misc_feature   bom (fragment): basis of mobility region from pBR322
    235..614     +  enhancer       CMV enhancer: human cytomegalovirus immediate early enhancer
    615..818     +  promoter       CMV promoter: human cytomegalovirus (CMV) immediate early promoter
    814..847     +  LTR            5' LTR (truncated) (fragment): truncated 5' long terminal repeat (LTR) from HIV-1
    863..881     +  promoter       T7 promoter: promoter for bacteriophage T7 RNA polymerase
   1790..2506    +  CDS            cEGFP: cEGFP is a basic (constitutively fluorescent) green fluorescent protein published in 2008, derived from Aequorea victoria.
   2639..2662    +  CDS            PDGFRβ TM domain (fragment): transmembrane domain from platelet derived growth factor receptor beta
   2672..3339    +  CDS            mScarlet-2I (fragment): mScarlet-I derivative in which the N- and C-termini have been modified to reduce cytotoxicity (Valbuena et al., 2020) preserves the original mammalian codon optimization
   3356..3421    +  CDS            3xFLAG: three tandem FLAG® epitope tags, followed by an enterokinase cleavage site
   3462..3686    +  polyA_signal   bGH poly(A) signal: bovine growth hormone polyadenylation signal
   3690..3711    +  promoter       SV40 promoter (fragment): SV40 enhancer and early promoter
   3732..4160    +  rep_origin     f1 ori (sequence partly withheld): f1 bacteriophage origin of replication; arrow indicates direction of (+) strand synthesis
   4174..4503    +  promoter       SV40 promoter: SV40 enhancer and early promoter
   4570..5361    +  CDS            neo: KKA2_KLEPN - Also known as kan, nptII. Experimental evidence at protein level: Swiss-Prot protein existence level 1. Resistance to kanamycin, neomycin, paromomycin, ribostamycin, butirosin and gentamicin B. From Klebsiella pneumoniae.
   5385..5543    +  CDS            ble (fragment): BLE_KLEPN - Experimental evidence at protein level: Swiss-Prot protein existence level 1. Binding protein with a strong affinity to the bleomycin family of antibiotics. Binds to CL990; an antimitotic-antibiotic compound. From Klebsiella pneumoniae.
   5538..5659    +  polyA_signal   SV40 poly(A) signal: SV40 polyadenylation signal
   5732..5748    -  protein_bind   lac operator: The lac repressor binds to the lac operator to inhibit transcription in E. coli. This inhibition can be relieved by adding lactose or isopropyl-β-D-thiogalactopyranoside (IPTG). lac repressor encoded by lacI
   5756..5786    -  promoter       lac promoter: promoter for the E. coli lac operon
   5801..5822    -  protein_bind   CAP binding site: CAP binding activates transcription in the presence of cAMP. E. coli catabolite activator protein
   5835..5927    -  CDS            lacI (fragment): lac repressor; lacI; The lac repressor binds to the lac operator to inhibit transcription in E. coli. This inhibition can be relieved by adding lactose or isopropyl-β-D-thiogalactopyranoside (IPTG).
   6110..6698    -  rep_origin     ori: high-copy-number ColE1/pMB1/pBR322/pUC origin of replication
   6869..7729    -  CDS            AmpR: β-lactamase; bla; confers resistance to ampicillin, carbenicillin, and related antibiotics
   7730..7834    -  promoter       AmpR promoter: bla
>Addgene plasmid #225242 | pcDNA3.1-Cyto-iPASnFR-L-mScarlet3-3xFLAG | addgene full sequence | sequence record 445254 | Addgene NGS Result
GACGGATCGGGAGATCTCCCGATCCCCTATGGTGCACTCTCAGTACAATCTGCTCTGATGCCGCATAGTT
AAGCCAGTATCTGCTCCCTGCTTGTGTGTTGGAGGTCGCTGAGTAGTGCGCGAGCAAAATTTAAGCTACA
ACAAGGCAAGGCTTGACCGACAATTGCATGAAGAATCTGCTTAGGGTTAGGCGTTTTGCGCTGCTTCGCG
ATGTACGGGCCAGATATACGCGTTGACATTGATTATTGACTAGTTATTAATAGTAATCAATTACGGGGTC
ATTAGTTCATAGCCCATATATGGAGTTCCGCGTTACATAACTTACGGTAAATGGCCCGCCTGGCTGACCG
CCCAACGACCCCCGCCCATTGACGTCAATAATGACGTATGTTCCCATAGTAACGCCAATAGGGACTTTCC
ATTGACGTCAATGGGTGGAGTATTTACGGTAAACTGCCCACTTGGCAGTACATCAAGTGTATCATATGCC
AAGTACGCCCCCTATTGACGTCAATGACGGTAAATGGCCCGCCTGGCATTATGCCCAGTACATGACCTTA
TGGGACTTTCCTACTTGGCAGTACATCTACGTATTAGTCATCGCTATTACCATGGTGATGCGGTTTTGGC
AGTACATCAATGGGCGTGGATAGCGGTTTGACTCACGGGGATTTCCAAGTCTCCACCCCATTGACGTCAA
TGGGAGTTTGTTTTGGCACCAAAATCAACGGGACTTTCCAAAATGTCGTAACAACTCCGCCCCATTGACG
CAAATGGGCGGTAGGCGTGTACGGTGGGAGGTCTATATAAGCAGAGCTCTCTGGCTAACTAGAGAACCCA
CTGCTTACTGGCTTATCGAAATTAATACGACTCACTATAGGGAGACCCAAGCTGGCTAGCGTTTAAACTT
AAGCTTGCCACCATGAACACGTTGACGGTTTACAATTGGGGTGATTACATCGACCCTGCATTAATCCGTA
AGTTCGAGAAGCAAACGGGTATAAAGGTTATATATCAGACGTTTGACTCCAATGAAGCAATGATGGCAAA
GATTGCTCAAGGTGGAGCAACGTTCGACGTAGCAGTTCCATCTGAGTACGCGATCTCTAAGATGAAGGAA
GATGGATTGCTGATCCCCTTAGACCATTCAAAATTACCTAACCTCAAATACATTAATCCGCGCTTCTTAA
ATTTAAGCTTCGACCCCGGAAACAGATACTCTGTCCCCTACTTCTGGGGTACCGTGGGGATAGTTTACAA
TCCCGGCATGTTGGGTGGTAAGAAGATCACTTCTTGGAACGACTTGTGGGATCCAGACCTGCGCAATCAG
ATCCTGCTTGTTGACGGAGCTCGTGCGGTAATCGGAATGGGACTTAACTCACTCCACTATTCACTCAACG
ACACCAATAAAGAGCATCTCAAGAAGGCCAAAGAGAAGTTGGACAGACTCGTGCCAAATGTGAAAGCCAT
AGTCGGGGATGAAATCAAGATGTTGCTGGCGAATGAGGAAGCAGCGATAGGAGTTGTGTGGAGTGGGGAC
GCTGCGGAGATCATCGCCGAAAATGACAAGTTGGATTACGTGGTGCCCAAAGAGGGATCGAACTTGTGGT
TCGACAATATGGTGATTCCAAAGACCGCGAAGAATATTGAAGGAGCACATAAATTCATTAACTTCATGCT
GGACCCAAAGAATGCGGCGCAGAACGCCGAGTTTGTTGGCTATTCAACCCCAAATAAGAAGGCTTTGGAT
TACATGCCTAAGGAAATCACAGAGTCTAAGAGGCACACGGTCTATATCACCGCCGACAAGCAGAAGAACG
GCATCAAGGCGAACTTCAAGATCCACCTTAACGTGGAGGACGGCAGCGTGCAGCTCGCCGACCACTACCA
GCAGAACACCCCCATCGGCGACGGCCCCGTGCTGCTGCCCGACAACCACTACCTGAGCTATCAGTCCGTG
CTGAGCAAAGACCCCAACGAGAAGCGCGATCACATGGTCCTGCTGGAGTTCGTGACCGCCACCGGGAACT
CTCTCGGCATGGACGAGCTGTACAAGGGCGGTACCGGAGGGAGCATGAGCAAGGGCGAGGAGCTGTTCAC
CGGGGTGGTGCCCATCCTGGTCGAGCTGGACGGCGACGTAAACGGCCACAAGTTCAGCGTGCGCGGCGAG
GGCGAGGGCGATGCCACCAACGGCAAGCTAACCCTGAAGTTCATCTGCACCACCGGCAAGCTGCCCGTGC
CCTGGCCCACCCTCGTGACCACCCTGAGCTACGGCGTGCAGTGCTTCGCCCGCTACCCCGACCACATGAA
GCAGCACGACTTCTTCAAGTCCGCCATGCCCGAAGGCTACGTCCAGGAGCGCACCATCAGCTTCAAGGAC
GACGGAACCTACAAGACCCGCGCCGAGGTGAAGTTAGAGGGCGACACCCTGGTGAACCGCATCGAGCTAA
AGGGCATCGACTTCAAGGAGGACGGCAACATCCTGGGGCACAAGCTGGAGTACAACTTTAACTATCATGA
CAAGCGGTTCTATCCCGATTTCGACTCAATCGGCAATTTAGAAGTTTACAAGAATCTTGGAAAGCGTATG
TTGGCTTACTACAATGAACTGTTCCTGCAATTTAAGATGCACCGCAATGCTGTGGGCCAGGACACGCAGG
AGCGTGAATTCGATAGCACCGAGGCAGTGATCAAGGAGTTCATGCGGTTCAAGGTGCACATGGAGGGCTC
CATGAACGGCCACGAGTTCGAGATCGAGGGCGAGGGCGAGGGCCGCCCCTACGAGGGCACCCAGACCGCC
AAGCTGAGGGTGACCAAGGGTGGCCCCCTGCCCTTCTCCTGGGACATCCTGTCCCCTCAGTTCATGTACG
GCTCCAGGGCCTTCACGAAGCACCCCGCCGACATCCCCGACTACTGGAAGCAGTCCTTCCCCGAGGGCTT
CAAGTGGGAGCGCGTGATGAACTTCGAGGACGGCGGCGCCGTGTCCGTGGCCCAGGACACCTCCCTGGAG
GACGGCACCCTGATCTACAAGGTGAAGCTCCGCGGCACCAACTTCCCTCCTGACGGCCCCGTAATGCAGA
AGAAGACAATGGGCTGGGAAGCATCCACCGAGCGGTTGTACCCCGAGGACGTCGTGCTGAAGGGCGACAT
TAAGATGGCCCTGCGCCTGAAGGACGGCGGCCGCTACCTGGCGGACTTCAAGACCACCTACAGGGCCAAG
AAGCCCGTGCAGATGCCCGGCGCCTTCAACATCGACCGCAAGTTGGACATCACATCCCACAACGAGGACT
ACACCGTGGTGGAACAGTACGAACGCTCCGTGGCCCGCCACTCCACCGGCGGCTCCGGTGGCTCCGACTA
CAAAGACCATGACGGTGATTATAAAGATCATGACATCGATTACAAGGATGACGATGACAAGTAATCTAGA
GGGCCCGTTTAAACCCGCTGATCAGCCTCGACTGTGCCTTCTAGTTGCCAGCCATCTGTTGTTTGCCCCT
CCCCCGTGCCTTCCTTGACCCTGGAAGGTGCCACTCCCACTGTCCTTTCCTAATAAAATGAGGAAATTGC
ATCGCATTGTCTGAGTAGGTGTCATTCTATTCTGGGGGGTGGGGTGGGGCAGGACAGCAAGGGGGAGGAT
TGGGAAGACAATAGCAGGCATGCTGGGGATGCGGTGGGCTCTATGGCTTCTGAGGCGGAAAGAACCAGCT
GGGGCTCTAGGGGGTATCCCC
[124 nt withheld, positions 3732-3855]
C
[91 nt withheld, positions 3857-3947]
A
[49 nt withheld, positions 3949-3997]
CCTTTGACGTTGGAGTCCACGTTCTTT
[37 nt withheld, positions 4025-4061]
ACCCTATCTCGGTCTATTCTTTTGATTTATAAGGGATTTTGCCGATTTCGGCCTATTGGTTAAAAAATGA
GCTGATTTAACAAAAATTTAACGCGAATTAATTCTGTGGAATGTGTGTCAGTTAGGGTGTGGAAAGTCCC
CAGGCTCCCCAGCAGGCAGAAGTATGCAAAGCATGCATCTCAATTAGTCAGCAACCAGGTGTGGAAAGTC
CCCAGGCTCCCCAGCAGGCAGAAGTATGCAAAGCATGCATCTCAATTAGTCAGCAACCATAGTCCCGCCC
CTAACTCCGCCCATCCCGCCCCTAACTCCGCCCAGTTCCGCCCATTCTCCGCCCCATGGCTGACTAATTT
TTTTTATTTATGCAGAGGCCGAGGCCGCCTCTGCCTCTGAGCTATTCCAGAAGTAGTGAGGAGGCTTTTT
TGGAGGCCTAGGCTTTTGCAAAAAGCTCCCGGGAGCTTATATATCCATTTTCGGATCTGATCAAGAGACA
GGATGAGGATCGTTTCGCATGATTGAACAAGATGGATTGCACGCAGGTTCTCCGGCCGCTTGGGTGGAGA
GGCTATTCGGCTATGACTGGGCACAACAGACAATCGGCTGCTCTGATGCCGCCGTGTTCCGGCTGTCAGC
GCAGGGGCGCCCGGTTCTTTTTGTCAAGACCGACCTGTCCGGTGCCCTGAATGAACTGCAGGACGAGGCA
GCGCGGCTATCGTGGCTGGCCACGACGGGCGTTCCTTGCGCAGCTGTGCTCGACGTTGTCACTGAAGCGG
GAAGGGACTGGCTGCTATTGGGCGAAGTGCCGGGGCAGGATCTCCTGTCATCTCACCTTGCTCCTGCCGA
GAAAGTATCCATCATGGCTGATGCAATGCGGCGGCTGCATACGCTTGATCCGGCTACCTGCCCATTCGAC
CACCAAGCGAAACATCGCATCGAGCGAGCACGTACTCGGATGGAAGCCGGTCTTGTCGATCAGGATGATC
TGGACGAAGAGCATCAGGGGCTCGCGCCAGCCGAACTGTTCGCCAGGCTCAAGGCGCGCATGCCCGACGG
CGAGGATCTCGTCGTGACCCATGGCGATGCCTGCTTGCCGAATATCATGGTGGAAAATGGCCGCTTTTCT
GGATTCATCGACTGTGGCCGGCTGGGTGTGGCGGACCGCTATCAGGACATAGCGTTGGCTACCCGTGATA
TTGCTGAAGAGCTTGGCGGCGAATGGGCTGACCGCTTCCTCGTGCTTTACGGTATCGCCGCTCCCGATTC
GCAGCGCATCGCCTTCTATCGCCTTCTTGACGAGTTCTTCTGAGCGGGACTCTGGGGTTCGAAATGACCG
ACCAAGCGACGCCCAACCTGCCATCACGAGATTTCGATTCCACCGCCGCCTTCTATGAAAGGTTGGGCTT
CGGAATCGTTTTCCGGGACGCCGGCTGGATGATCCTCCAGCGCGGGGATCTCATGCTGGAGTTCTTCGCC
CACCCCAACTTGTTTATTGCAGCTTATAATGGTTACAAATAAAGCAATAGCATCACAAATTTCACAAATA
AAGCATTTTTTTCACTGCATTCTAGTTGTGGTTTGTCCAAACTCATCAATGTATCTTATCATGTCTGTAT
ACCGTCGACCTCTAGCTAGAGCTTGGCGTAATCATGGTCATAGCTGTTTCCTGTGTGAAATTGTTATCCG
CTCACAATTCCACACAACATACGAGCCGGAAGCATAAAGTGTAAAGCCTGGGGTGCCTAATGAGTGAGCT
AACTCACATTAATTGCGTTGCGCTCACTGCCCGCTTTCCAGTCGGGAAACCTGTCGTGCCAGCTGCATTA
ATGAATCGGCCAACGCGCGGGGAGAGGCGGTTTGCGTATTGGGCGCTCTTCCGCTTCCTCGCTCACTGAC
TCGCTGCGCTCGGTCGTTCGGCTGCGGCGAGCGGTATCAGCTCACTCAAAGGCGGTAATACGGTTATCCA
CAGAATCAGGGGATAACGCAGGAAAGAACATGTGAGCAAAAGGCCAGCAAAAGGCCAGGAACCGTAAAAA
GGCCGCGTTGCTGGCGTTTTTCCATAGGCTCCGCCCCCCTGACGAGCATCACAAAAATCGACGCTCAAGT
CAGAGGTGGCGAAACCCGACAGGACTATAAAGATACCAGGCGTTTCCCCCTGGAAGCTCCCTCGTGCGCT
CTCCTGTTCCGACCCTGCCGCTTACCGGATACCTGTCCGCCTTTCTCCCTTCGGGAAGCGTGGCGCTTTC
TCATAGCTCACGCTGTAGGTATCTCAGTTCGGTGTAGGTCGTTCGCTCCAAGCTGGGCTGTGTGCACGAA
CCCCCCGTTCAGCCCGACCGCTGCGCCTTATCCGGTAACTATCGTCTTGAGTCCAACCCGGTAAGACACG
ACTTATCGCCACTGGCAGCAGCCACTGGTAACAGGATTAGCAGAGCGAGGTATGTAGGCGGTGCTACAGA
GTTCTTGAAGTGGTGGCCTAACTACGGCTACACTAGAAGAACAGTATTTGGTATCTGCGCTCTGCTGAAG
CCAGTTACCTTCGGAAAAAGAGTTGGTAGCTCTTGATCCGGCAAACAAACCACCGCTGGTAGCGGTGGTT
TTTTTGTTTGCAAGCAGCAGATTACGCGCAGAAAAAAAGGATCTCAAGAAGATCCTTTGATCTTTTCTAC
GGGGTCTGACGCTCAGTGGAACGAAAACTCACGTTAAGGGATTTTGGTCATGAGATTATCAAAAAGGATC
TTCACCTAGATCCTTTTAAATTAAAAATGAAGTTTTAAATCAATCTAAAGTATATATGAGTAAACTTGGT
CTGACAGTTACCAATGCTTAATCAGTGAGGCACCTATCTCAGCGATCTGTCTATTTCGTTCATCCATAGT
TGCCTGACTCCCCGTCGTGTAGATAACTACGATACGGGAGGGCTTACCATCTGGCCCCAGTGCTGCAATG
ATACCGCGAGACCCACGCTCACCGGCTCCAGATTTATCAGCAATAAACCAGCCAGCCGGAAGGGCCGAGC
GCAGAAGTGGTCCTGCAACTTTATCCGCCTCCATCCAGTCTATTAATTGTTGCCGGGAAGCTAGAGTAAG
TAGTTCGCCAGTTAATAGTTTGCGCAACGTTGTTGCCATTGCTACAGGCATCGTGGTGTCACGCTCGTCG
TTTGGTATGGCTTCATTCAGCTCCGGTTCCCAACGATCAAGGCGAGTTACATGATCCCCCATGTTGTGCA
AAAAAGCGGTTAGCTCCTTCGGTCCTCCGATCGTTGTCAGAAGTAAGTTGGCCGCAGTGTTATCACTCAT
GGTTATGGCAGCACTGCATAATTCTCTTACTGTCATGCCATCCGTAAGATGCTTTTCTGTGACTGGTGAG
TACTCAACCAAGTCATTCTGAGAATAGTGTATGCGGCGACCGAGTTGCTCTTGCCCGGCGTCAATACGGG
ATAATACCGCGCCACATAGCAGAACTTTAAAAGTGCTCATCATTGGAAAACGTTCTTCGGGGCGAAAACT
CTCAAGGATCTTACCGCTGTTGAGATCCAGTTCGATGTAACCCACTCGTGCACCCAACTGATCTTCAGCA
TCTTTTACTTTCACCAGCGTTTCTGGGTGAGCAAAAACAGGAAGGCAAAATGCCGCAAAAAAGGGAATAA
GGGCGACACGGAAATGTTGAATACTCATACTCTTCCTTTTTCAATATTATTGAAGCATTTATCAGGGTTA
TTGTCTCATGAGCGGATACATATTTGAATGTATTTAGAAAAATAAACAAATAGGGGTTCCGCGCACATTT
CCCCGAAAAGTGCCACCTGACGTC
